>Addgene plasmid #212348 | pTwist-SARS-CoV-2 Spike-deltaC18 E484K (AAA) | addgene full sequence | sequence record 431598 | Addgene NGS Result
ATGTTTGTGTTCCTCGTTCTCCTGCCCCTCGTTTCTTCCCAATGCGTGAACCTCACAACTAGAACGCAGC
TCCCACCCGCTTACACGAACTCTTTTACTCGTGGAGTATACTATCCCGATAAAGTCTTTAGGTCCAGTGT
CCTTCATTCTACTCAAGACCTTTTCCTGCCATTCTTCTCAAATGTCACCTGGTTCCATGCTATCCACGTT
TCTGGCACCAACGGAACTAAACGATTTGATAATCCCGTCTTGCCATTTAACGATGGCGTATACTTTGCCT
CAACGGAGAAGTCCAACATTATCCGGGGATGGATATTTGGCACCACCCTGGACTCCAAGACACAGTCTCT
CCTCATTGTGAACAACGCCACCAATGTCGTCATCAAAGTCTGTGAATTTCAATTTTGTAACGATCCCTTT
CTCGGGGTTTATTATCATAAGAATAACAAGTCTTGGATGGAGTCAGAGTTCCGCGTTTACAGTTCCGCTA
ACAACTGTACTTTTGAGTACGTTTCCCAACCATTTCTCATGGATCTTGAAGGGAAGCAAGGCAACTTCAA
GAATCTCCGCGAATTTGTGTTTAAGAATATAGACGGCTACTTCAAAATTTATAGCAAGCATACCCCGATA
AATCTGGTTCGGGATCTCCCTCAAGGCTTCTCCGCGTTGGAACCCCTCGTGGACTTGCCGATTGGCATCA
ACATCACCCGGTTCCAAACCCTTCTTGCCCTTCATCGAAGCTACCTCACGCCTGGCGACAGTAGTAGTGG
TTGGACAGCGGGCGCAGCAGCCTACTATGTGGGATATTTGCAACCACGCACCTTTCTTCTCAAATATAAC
GAAAACGGAACAATTACCGATGCCGTAGACTGTGCCCTCGATCCCCTGTCCGAAACTAAATGCACACTCA
AGTCCTTCACAGTTGAGAAAGGCATATACCAAACCAGTAACTTCCGCGTCCAACCCACCGAATCCATTGT
TCGATTCCCTAACATCACCAATTTGTGTCCTTTCGGTGAAGTATTTAATGCCACTCGATTTGCATCAGTT
TATGCCTGGAATCGCAAGCGAATATCAAATTGTGTTGCAGATTATAGTGTCCTGTATAATAGCGCATCAT
TCAGCACTTTTAAGTGTTATGGGGTCAGCCCTACGAAATTGAATGACTTGTGTTTTACCAACGTTTACGC
AGATTCTTTCGTCATACGCGGCGACGAAGTCCGACAGATTGCACCGGGGCAAACCGGAAAGATAGCAGAC
TATAATTATAAGTTGCCGGATGACTTCACCGGCTGCGTTATAGCATGGAACTCCAATAATCTCGATTCAA
AAGTCGGCGGCAACTATAATTATCTTTACCGCCTGTTTCGCAAGTCAAATCTGAAGCCCTTTGAACGTGA
CATCTCCACCGAAATTTATCAAGCTGGCAGCACCCCATGTAATGGAGTGAAAGGGTTTAACTGTTATTTT
CCCCTTCAATCATACGGATTTCAACCAACAAATGGGGTGGGCTATCAACCATATCGGGTGGTAGTCTTGA
GCTTTGAGCTGCTCCACGCACCGGCTACAGTTTGCGGACCGAAGAAAAGCACTAACCTGGTGAAGAATAA
ATGTGTGAACTTCAACTTTAATGGGCTCACCGGAACAGGGGTGCTGACAGAATCAAACAAGAAATTTCTC
CCTTTTCAACAATTTGGTAGAGACATTGCCGATACCACAGATGCCGTCCGCGATCCGCAAACACTGGAAA
TCCTCGATATAACACCCTGTAGCTTCGGCGGGGTCAGCGTGATAACTCCCGGAACGAACACATCCAACCA
AGTGGCTGTCCTGTATCAAGATGTCAACTGTACCGAAGTCCCTGTGGCGATACACGCCGACCAACTGACA
CCCACCTGGAGAGTCTACTCAACAGGTTCCAATGTCTTTCAAACTAGAGCGGGTTGTCTCATTGGCGCTG
AGCATGTCAATAATTCATACGAATGTGATATTCCTATTGGGGCAGGAATCTGTGCGTCTTATCAAACTCA
AACGAACTCACCACGGCGCGCTCGCTCAGTAGCCAGCCAGTCCATAATCGCCTATACCATGAGTCTCGGG
GCTGAGAACTCCGTGGCTTATTCAAACAATTCCATCGCAATCCCAACTAACTTTACCATTAGCGTTACCA
CGGAAATCTTGCCCGTCAGCATGACTAAGACGAGCGTAGACTGTACGATGTATATCTGTGGGGATTCCAC
CGAGTGTAGCAACCTCTTGCTTCAATACGGGTCTTTCTGTACTCAACTCAACCGAGCATTGACCGGAATT
GCGGTCGAACAAGACAAGAATACCCAAGAGGTGTTCGCACAAGTAAAGCAAATATACAAAACGCCGCCAA
TCAAAGATTTTGGCGGGTTTAATTTTAGCCAAATACTGCCAGACCCATCTAAGCCTTCAAAACGCAGCTT
TATCGAGGATCTGCTGTTCAACAAAGTTACGTTGGCTGACGCGGGTTTCATTAAGCAGTATGGGGATTGT
TTGGGAGACATTGCGGCCCGCGACCTTATCTGTGCTCAAAAATTCAATGGGTTGACAGTTCTGCCCCCTC
TGCTCACTGATGAGATGATTGCACAGTATACATCAGCATTGTTGGCAGGAACCATTACATCCGGCTGGAC
TTTTGGCGCGGGTGCGGCCCTTCAAATACCTTTCGCTATGCAAATGGCTTACAGATTCAATGGGATTGGT
GTCACGCAAAATGTATTGTATGAAAATCAGAAGCTGATCGCTAATCAATTTAACAGCGCGATTGGCAAGA
TCCAAGATTCACTGTCAAGCACAGCGTCCGCCCTCGGCAAACTCCAAGATGTTGTGAATCAAAACGCCCA
GGCCCTGAATACCCTCGTGAAGCAACTGAGTTCTAACTTCGGCGCAATCTCCAGCGTCCTCAACGACATA
TTGTCCAGACTTGATAAGGTGGAAGCCGAGGTGCAAATTGATCGGCTCATCACAGGCAGGCTCCAGTCAC
TCCAAACTTATGTGACACAACAGTTGATCCGGGCTGCTGAGATACGAGCAAGCGCCAACCTGGCCGCCAC
TAAAATGTCAGAGTGCGTGCTCGGGCAGTCCAAACGGGTTGACTTTTGTGGCAAGGGCTATCACTTGATG
TCCTTCCCCCAATCCGCCCCACATGGAGTGGTCTTTCTCCACGTCACTTATGTCCCTGCTCAAGAGAAGA
ACTTTACGACAGCTCCAGCAATCTGTCACGATGGCAAAGCGCACTTTCCCAGGGAAGGCGTTTTCGTCAG
TAATGGCACGCATTGGTTTGTGACCCAAAGGAATTTCTATGAACCCCAAATCATAACCACTGACAATACA
TTTGTCTCAGGCAACTGTGATGTGGTCATTGGGATCGTGAACAACACGGTATATGATCCCCTGCAACCCG
AGTTGGATAGCTTCAAAGAGGAATTGGATAAATACTTTAAGAATCATACTTCACCCGATGTTGATCTCGG
GGACATATCAGGAATAAATGCAAGTGTCGTCAACATTCAGAAAGAGATTGATCGCCTTAATGAGGTCGCC
AAGAACTTGAATGAATCTTTGATCGACTTGCAAGAACTGGGCAAATACGAACAATATATTAAATGGCCCT
GGTACATTTGGTTGGGCTTTATCGCCGGACTTATAGCTATCGTTATGGTCACAATTATGTTGTGCTGTAT
GACTAGCTGTTGTTCCTGCTTGAAAGGATGTTGCAGTTGCGGATCTTGTTGTAAATAAAGGATCCTCTAG
AAGTTGTCTCCTCCTGCACTGACTGACTGATACAATCGATTTCTGGATCCGCAGGCCTAATCAACCTCTG
GATTACAAAATTTGTGAAAGATTGACTGGTATTCTTAACTATGTTGCTCCTTTTACGCTATGTGGATACG
CTGCTTTAATGCCTTTGTATCATGCTATTGCTTCCCGTATGGCTTTCATTTTCTCCTCCTTGTATAAATC
CTGGTTGCTGTCTCTTTATGAGGAGTTGTGGCCCGTTGTCAGGCAACGTGGCGTGGTGTGCACTGTGTTT
GCTGACGCAACCCCCACTGGTTGGGGCATTGCCACCACCTGTCAGCTCCTTTCCGGGACTTTCGCTTTCC
CCCTCCCTATTGCCACGGCGGAACTCATCGCCGCCTGCCTTGCCCGCTGCTGGACAGGGGCTCGGCTGTT
GGGCACTGACAATTCCGTGGTGTTGTCGGGGAAGCTGACGTCCTTTCCATGGCTGCTCGCCTGTGTTGCC
ACCTGGATTCTGCGCGGGACGTCCTTCTGCTACGTCCCTTCGGCCCTCAATCCAGCGGACCTTCCTTCCC
GCGGCCTGCTGCCGGCTCTGCGGCCTCTTCCGCGTCTTCGCCTTCGCCCTCAGACGAGTCGGATCTCCCT
TTGGGCCGCCTCCCCGCCTGTCTAGCTTGACTGACTGAGATACAGCGTACCTTCAGCTCACAGACATGAT
AAGATACATTGATGAGTTTGGACAAACCACAACTAGAATGCAGTGAAAAAAATGCTTTATTTGTGAAATT
TGTGATGCTATTGCTTTATTTGTAACCATTATAAGCTGCAATAAACAAGTTAACAACAACAATTGCATTC
ATTTTATGTTTCAGGTTCAGGGGGAGGTGTGGGAGGTTTTTTAAAGCAAGTAAAACCTCTACAAATGTGG
TATTGGCCCATCTCTATCGGTATCGTAGCATAACCCCTTGGGGCCTCTAAACGGGTCTTGAGGGGTTTTT
TGTGCCCCTCGGGCCGGATTGCTATCTACCGGCATTGGCGCAGAAAAAAATGCCTGATGCGACGCTGCGC
GTCTTATACTCCCACATATGCCAGATTCAGCAACGGATACGGCTTCCCCAACTTGCCCACTTCCATACGT
GTCCTCCTTACCAGAAATTTATCCTTAAGGTCGTCAGCTATCCTGCAGGCGATCTCTCGATTTCGATCAA
GACATTCCTTTAATGGTCTTTTCTGGACACCACTAGGGGTCAGAAGTAGTTCATCAAACTTTCTTCCCTC
CCTAATCTCATTGGTTACCTTGGGCTATCGAAACTTAATTAAGCGATCTGCATCTCAATTAGTCAGCAAC
CATAGTCCCGCCCCTAACTCCGCCCATCCCGCCCCTAACTCCGCCCAGTTCCGCCCATTCTCCGCCCCAT
CGCTGACTAATTTTTTTTATTTATGCAGAGGCCGAGGCCGCCTCGGCCTCTGAGCTATTCCAGAAGTAGT
GAGGAGGCTTTTTTGGAGGCCTAGGCTTTTGCAAAGGAGGTAGCCAACATGATTGAACAAGATGGATTGC
ACGCAGGTTCTCCCGCCGCTTGGGTGGAGAGGCTATTCGGCTATGACTGGGCACAACAGACAATCGGCTG
CTCTGATGCCGCCGTGTTCCGGCTGTCAGCGCAGGGGCGCCCGGTTCTTTTTGTCAAGACCGACCTGTCC
GGTGCCCTGAATGAACTCCAGGACGAGGCAGCGCGGCTATCGTGGCTGGCCACGACGGGCGTTCCTTGCG
CAGCTGTGCTCGACGTTGTCACTGAAGCGGGAAGGGACTGGCTGCTATTGGGCGAAGTGCCGGGGCAGGA
TCTCCTGTCATCTCACCTTGCTCCTGCCGAGAAAGTATCCATCATGGCTGATGCAATGCGGCGGCTGCAT
ACGCTTGATCCGGCTACCTGCCCATTCGACCACCAAGCGAAACATCGCATCGAGCGAGCACGTACTCGGA
TGGAAGCCGGTCTTGTCGATCAGGATGATCTGGACGAAGAGCATCAGGGGCTCGCGCCAGCCGAACTGTT
CGCCAGGCTCAAGGCGCGGATGCCCGACGGCGAGGATCTCGTCGTGACCCACGGCGATGCCTGCTTGCCG
AATATCATGGTGGAAAATGGCCGCTTTTCTGGATTCATCGACTGTGGCCGGCTGGGTGTGGCGGACCGCT
ATCAGGACATAGCGTTGGCTACCCGTGATATTGCTGAAGAGCTTGGCGGCGAATGGGCTGACCGCTTCCT
CGTGCTTTACGGTATCGCCGCTCCCGATTCGCAGCGCATCGCCTTCTATCGCCTTCTTGACGAGTTCTTC
TAGTATGTAAGCCCTGTGCCTTCTAGTTGCCAGCCATCTGTTGTTTGCCCCTCCCCCGTGCCTTCCTTGA
CCCTGGAAGGTGCCACTCCCACTGTCCTTTCCTAATAAAATGAGGAAATTGCATCGCATTGTCTGAGTAG
GTGTCATTCTATTCTGGGGGGTGGGGTGGGGCAGGACAGCAAGGGGGAGGATTGGGAAGACAATAGCAGG
CATGCTGGGGATGCGGTGGGCTCTATGGTTAATTAACCAGTCAAGTCAGCTACTTGGCGAGATCGACTTG
TCTGGGTTTCGACTACGCTCAGAATTGCGTCAGTCAAGTTCGATCTGGTCCTTGCTATTGCACCCGTTCT
CCGATTACGAGTTTCATTTAAATCATGTGAGCAAAAGGCCAGCAAAAGGCCAGGAACCGTAAAAAGGCCG
CGTTGCTGGCGTTTTTCCATAGGCTCCGCCCCCCTGACGAGCATCACAAAAATCGACGCTCAAGTCAGAG
GTGGCGAAACCCGACAGGACTATAAAGATACCAGGCGTTTCCCCCTGGAAGCTCCCTCGTGCGCTCTCCT
GTTCCGACCCTGCCGCTTACCGGATACCTGTCCGCCTTTCTCCCTTCGGGAAGCGTGGCGCTTTCTCATA
GCTCACGCTGTAGGTATCTCAGTTCGGTGTAGGTCGTTCGCTCCAAGCTGGGCTGTGTGCACGAACCCCC
CGTTCAGCCCGACCGCTGCGCCTTATCCGGTAACTATCGTCTTGAGTCCAACCCGGTAAGACACGACTTA
TCGCCACTGGCAGCAGCCACTGGTAACAGGATTAGCAGAGCGAGGTATGTAGGCGGTGCTACAGAGTTCT
TGAAGTGGTGGCCTAACTACGGCTACACTAGAAGAACAGTATTTGGTATCTGCGCTCTGCTGAAGCCAGT
TACCTTCGGAAAAAGAGTTGGTAGCTCTTGATCCGGCAAACAAACCACCGCTGGTAGCGGTGGTTTTTTT
GTTTGCAAGCAGCAGATTACGCGCAGAAAAAAAGGATCTCAAGAAGATCCTTTGATCTTTTCTACGGGGT
CTGACGCTCAGTGGAACGAAAACTCACGTTAAGGGATTTTGGTCATGAGATTATCAAAAAGGATCTTCAC
CTAGATCCTTTTAAATTAAAAATGAAGTTTTAAATCAATCTAAAGTATATATGAGTAAACTTGGTCTGAC
AGTTACCAATGCTTAATCAGTGAGGCACCTATCTCAGCGATCTGTCTATTTCGTTCATCCATAGTTGCAT
TTAAATTTCCGAACTCTCCAAGGCCCTCGTCGGAAAATCTTCAAACCTTTCGTCCGATCCATCTTGCAGG
CTACCTCTCGAACGAACTATCGCAAGTCTCTTGGCCGGCCTTGCGCCTTGGCTATTGCTTGGCAGCGCCT
ATCGCCAGGTATTACTCCAATCCCGAATATCCGAGATCGGGATCACCCGAGAGAAGTTCAACCTACATCC
TCAATCCCGATCTATCCGAGATCCGAGGAATATCGAAATCGGGGCGCGCCTGGTGTACCGAGAACGATCC
TCTCAGTGCGAGTCTCGACGATCCATATCGTTGCTTGGCAGTCAGCCAGTCGGAATCCAGCTTGGGACCC
AGGAAGTCCAATCGTCAGATATTGTACTCAAGCCTGGTCACGGCAGCGTACCGATCTGTTTAAACCTAGA
TATTGATAGTCTGATCGGTCAACGTATAATCGAGTCCTAGCTTTTGCAAACATCTATCAAGAGACAGGAT
CAGCAGGAGGCTTTCGCATGAGTATTCAACATTTCCGTGTCGCCCTTATTCCCTTTTTTGCGGCATTTTG
CCTTCCTGTTTTTGCTCACCCAGAAACGCTGGTGAAAGTAAAAGATGCTGAAGATCAGTTGGGTGCGCGA
GTGGGTTACATCGAACTGGATCTCAACAGCGGTAAGATCCTTGAGAGTTTTCGCCCCGAAGAACGCTTTC
CAATGATGAGCACTTTTAAAGTTCTGCTATGTGGCGCGGTATTATCCCGTATTGACGCCGGGCAAGAGCA
ACTCGGTCGCCGCATACACTATTCTCAGAATGACTTGGTTGAGTATTCACCAGTCACAGAAAAGCATCTT
ACGGATGGCATGACAGTAAGAGAATTATGCAGTGCTGCCATAACCATGAGTGATAACACTGCGGCCAACT
TACTTCTGACAACGATTGGAGGACCGAAGGAGCTAACCGCTTTTTTGCACAACATGGGGGATCATGTAAC
TCGCCTTGATCGTTGGGAACCGGAGCTGAATGAAGCCATACCAAACGACGAGCGTGACACCACGATGCCT
GTAGCAATGGCAACAACCTTGCGTAAACTATTAACTGGCGAACTACTTACTCTAGCTTCCCGGCAACAGT
TGATAGACTGGATGGAGGCGGATAAAGTTGCAGGACCACTTCTGCGCTCGGCCCTTCCGGCTGGCTGGTT
TATTGCTGATAAATCTGGAGCCGGTGAGCGTGGGTCTCGCGGTATCATTGCAGCACTGGGGCCAGATGGT
AAGCCCTCCCGTATCGTAGTTATCTACACGACGGGGAGTCAGGCAACTATGGATGAACGAAATAGACAGA
TCGCTGAGATAGGTGCCTCACTGATTAAGCATTGGTAACCGATTCTAGGTGCATTGGCGCAGAAAAAAAT
GCCTGATGCGACGCTGCGCGTCTTATACTCCCACATATGCCAGATTCAGCAACGGATACGGCTTCCCCAA
CTTGCCCACTTCCATACGTGTCCTCCTTACCAGAAATTTATCCTTAAGATCCCGAATCGTTTAAACTCGA
CTCTGGCTCTATCGAATCTCCGTCGTTTCGAGCTTACGCGAACAGCCGTGGCGCTCATTTGCTCGTCGGG
CATCGAATCTCGTCAGCTATCGTCAGCTTACCTTTTTGGCAGCGATCGCGGCTCCCGACATCTTGGACCA
TTAGCTCCACAGGTATCTTCTTCCCTCTAGTGGTCATAACAGCAGCTTCAGCTACCTCTCAATTCAAAAA
ACCCCTCAAGACCCGTTTAGAGGCCCCAAGGGGTTATGCTATCAATCGTTGCGTTACACACACAAAAAAC
CAACACACATCCATCTTCGATGGATAGCGATTTTATTATCTAACTGCTGATCGAGTGTAGCCAGATCTAG
TAATCAATTACGGGGTCATTAGTTCATAGCCCATATATGGAGTTCCGCGTTACATAACTTACGGTAAATG
GCCCGCCTGGCTGACCGCCCAACGACCCCCGCCCATTGACGTCAATAATGACGTATGTTCCCATAGTAAC
GCCAATAGGGACTTTCCATTGACGTCAATGGGTGGAGTATTTACGGTAAACTGCCCACTTGGCAGTACAT
CAAGTGTATCATATGCCAAGTACGCCCCCTATTGACGTCAATGACGGTAAATGGCCCGCCTGGCATTATG
CCCAGTACATGACCTTATGGGACTTTCCTACTTGGCAGTACATCTACGTATTAGTCATCGCTATTACCAT
GCTGATGCGGTTTTGGCAGTACATCAATGGGCGTGGATAGCGGTTTGACTCACGGGGATTTCCAAGTCTC
CACCCCATTGACGTCAATGGGAGTTTGTTTTGGCACCAAAATCAACGGGACTTTCCAAAATGTCGTAACA
ACTCCGCCCCATTGACGCAAATGGGCGGTAGGCGTGTACGGTGGGAGGTCTATATAAGCAGAGCTGGTTT
AGTGAACCGTCAGATCGCCTGGAGACGCCATCCACGCTGTTTTGACCTCCATAGAAGACACCGGGACCGA
TCCAGCCTCCCCTCGAAGCTTACATGTGGTACCGAGCTCGGATCCTGAGAACTTCAGGGTGAGTCTATGG
GACCCTTGATGTTTTCTTTCCCCTTCTTTTCTATGGTTAAGTTCATGTCATAGGAAGGGGAGAAGTAACA
GGGTACACATATTGACCAAATCAGGGTAATTTTGCATTTGTAATTTTAAAAAATGCTTTCTTCTTTTAAT
ATACTTTTTTGTTTATCTTATTTCTAATACTTTCCCTAATCTCTTTCTTTCAGGGCAATAATGATACAAT
GTATCATGCCTCTTTGCACCATTCTAAAGAATAACAGTGATAATTTCTGGGTTAAGGCAATAGCAATATT
TCTGCATATAAATATTTCTGCATATAAATTGTAACTGATGTAAGAGGTTTCATATTGCTAATAGCAGCTA
CAATCCAGCTACCATTCTGCTTTTATTTTATGGTTGGGATAAGGCTGGATTATTCTGAGTCCAAGCTAGG
CCCTTTTGCTAATCATGTTCATACCTCTTATCTTCCTCCCACAGCTCCTGGGCAACGTGCTGGTCTGTGT
GCTGGCCCATCACTTTGGCAAAGGCGGCCGCC
Features (pLannotate 1.2.2; 21 found; start..end, strand, type, name):
      1..3765    +  CDS            S: SPIKE_SARS2 - Experimental evidence at protein level: Swiss-Prot protein existence level 1. [Spike glycoprotein]: May down-regulate host tetherin (BST2) by lysosomal degradation, thereby counteracting its antiviral activity. From Severe acute respiratory syndrome coronavirus 2 (2019-nCoV) (SARS-CoV-2).
   3839..4427    +  misc_feature   WPRE: woodchuck hepatitis virus posttranscriptional regulatory element
   4480..4601    -  polyA_signal   SV40 poly(A) signal: SV40 polyadenylation signal
   4624..4693    -  CDS            large T antigen (fragment): large T antigen from SV40 (simian virus 40)
   4716..4762    +  terminator     T7 terminator: transcription terminator for bacteriophage T7 RNA polymerase
   4792..4928    +  terminator     rrnG terminator: transcription terminator from the E. coli ribosomal RNA rrnG operon (Albrechtsen et al., 1991)
   4973..5044    +  misc_feature   3' β-globin insulator: insulator downstream of the human β-globin locus (Farrell et al., 2002)
   5089..5285    +  promoter       SV40 promoter: SV40 early promoter
   5299..6090    +  CDS            neo: KKA2_KLEPN - Also known as kan, nptII. Experimental evidence at protein level: Swiss-Prot protein existence level 1. Resistance to kanamycin, neomycin, paromomycin, ribostamycin, butirosin and gentamicin B. From Klebsiella pneumoniae.
   6104..6328    +  polyA_signal   bGH poly(A) signal: bovine growth hormone polyadenylation signal
   6524..7112    -  rep_origin     ori: high-copy-number ColE1/pMB1/pBR322/pUC origin of replication
   7284..7348    -  CDS            bla(M) (fragment): β-lactamase lacking the signal sequence; bla(M); allows cytosolic expression of β-lactamase
   7858..8718    +  CDS            AmpR: β-lactamase; bla; confers resistance to ampicillin, carbenicillin, and related antibiotics
   8731..8867    +  terminator     rrnG terminator: transcription terminator from the E. coli ribosomal RNA rrnG operon (Albrechtsen et al., 1991)
   9019..9090    +  misc_feature   5' β-globin insulator: insulator upstream of the human β-globin locus (Farrell et al., 2002)
   9095..9141    -  terminator     T7 terminator: transcription terminator for bacteriophage T7 RNA polymerase
   9159..9207    -  polyA_signal   poly(A) signal: synthetic polyadenylation signal
   9288..9591    +  enhancer       CMV enhancer: human cytomegalovirus immediate early enhancer
   9664..9681    -  promoter       CMV promoter (fragment): human cytomegalovirus (CMV) immediate early promoter
   9744..9795    +  promoter       CMVd2 promoter: truncated human cytomegalovirus (CMV) immediate early promoter that yields moderately reduced expression relative to the full-length promoter
   9929..10404   +  intron         β-globin intron: internally truncated intron from human β-globin
