[The description below was written by a language model from this plasmid's Addgene catalogue record and pLannotate feature annotations shown in this document.]
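Description:
pTwist-SARS-CoV-2 Spike-deltaC18 E484K (AAA) is a mammalian expression plasmid of about 10.5 kb, built on the Twist pTwist-CMV-BetaGlobin-WPRE-Neo backbone. It supplies a mutant SARS-CoV-2 spike glycoprotein for pseudovirus production. It is propagated in E. coli from a high-copy ColE1/pUC-type origin under ampicillin selection (AmpR). A separate SV40 early promoter–neo–bGH poly(A) cassette allows neomycin-class (G418) selection in mammalian cells.

The payload is a spike open reading frame of roughly 3.8 kb carrying the E484K substitution in the receptor-binding domain. The "deltaC18" in the name indicates removal of the last 18 residues of the cytoplasmic tail, a truncation commonly used to improve spike incorporation into pseudotyped particles. The record does not explain this truncation, nor the "(AAA)" designation, which may refer to the codon used for the lysine. The catalogue lists the promoter as CAG, but the annotated features show a CMV enhancer and CMV promoter segments followed by a truncated human β-globin intron. That arrangement matches the backbone name rather than a classic CAG arrangement.

Downstream of the coding sequence, a WPRE enhances transcript stability and expression, and an SV40 polyadenylation signal terminates the message. The expression unit is flanked by β-globin insulator elements and by bacterial and T7 terminators, with a synthetic poly(A) signal upstream, which together limit read-through from neighbouring sequences.

The plasmid carries no viral packaging elements and acts purely as an envelope expression construct. It would be co-transfected with the other components of a pseudovirus system to make spike-pseudotyped particles. The associated study examined how SARS-CoV-2 evolution drives escape from the antibody response induced by mRNA vaccines, and this construct represents the E484K mutation in that work.
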