Addgene plasmid #212348: pTwist-SARS-CoV-2 Spike-deltaC18 E484K (AAA)
Purpose: Encodes SARS-CoV-2 spike E484K for pseudovirus production
Depositing lab: Alejandro Balazs. Depositing organization: Massachusetts General Hospital. Publication: Ongoing evolution of SARS-CoV-2 drives escape from mRNA vaccine-induced humoral immunity. Roederer AL, Cao Y, Denis KS, Sheehan ML, Li CJ, Lam EC, Gregory DJ, Poznansky MC, Iafrate AJ, Canaday DH, Gravenstein S, Garcia-Beltran WF, Balazs AB. medRxiv [Preprint]. 2024 Mar 7:2024.03.05.24303815. doi: 10.1101/2024.03.05.24303815. PubMed 38496628.
Backbone
  Vector backbone: pTwist-CMV-BetaGlobin-WPRE-Neo
  Backbone manufacturer: Twist
  Vector type: Mammalian Expression
Growth in bacteria
  Bacterial resistance: Ampicillin, 100 μg/mL
  Growth temperature: 37°C
  Growth strain: DH5alpha
  Copy number: High Copy
Gene/Insert
  Gene/Insert name: SARS-CoV-2 Spike E484K
  Species: Severe acute respiratory syndrome coronavirus 2
  Mutation: E484K
  Entrez Gene: S (a.k.a. GU280_gp02, spike glycoprotein)
  Promoter: CAG
  Cloning method: Ligation Independent Cloning
Terms and licenses: Academic/Nonprofit Terms; Industry Terms: Not Available to Industry
Depositor comments: Please visit https://www.medrxiv.org/content/10.1101/2024.03.05.24303815v1 for medRxiv preprint.
How to cite: pTwist-SARS-CoV-2 Spike-deltaC18 E484K (AAA) was a gift from Alejandro Balazs (Addgene plasmid # 212348 ; http://n2t.net/addgene:212348 ; RRID:Addgene_212348)
